>Addgene plasmid #153417 | 8xNFAT-ZsG-hCD8 | addgene full sequence | sequence record 306063 | Addgene NGS Result
GACATTGATTATTGACTAGTTATTAATAGTAATCAATTACGGGGTCATTAGTTCATAGCCCATATATGGA
GTTCCGCGTTACATAACTTACGGTAAATGGCCCGCCTGGCTGACCGCCCAACGACCCCCGCCCATTGACG
TCAATAATGACGTATGTTCCCATAGTAACGCCAATAGGGACTTTCCATTGACGTCAATGGGTGGAGTATT
TACGGTAAACTGCCCACTTGGCAGTACATCAAGTGTATCATATGCCAAGTACGCCCCCTATTGACGTCAA
TGACGGTAAATGGCCCGCCTGGCATTATGCCCAGTACATGACCTTATGGGACTTTCCTACTTGGCAGTAC
ATCTACGTATTAGTCATCGCTATTACCATGGTGATGCGGTTTTGGCAGTACATCAATGGGCGTGGATAGC
GGTTTGACTCACGGGGATTTCCAAGTCTCCACCCCATTGACGTCAATGGGAGTTTGTTTTGGCACCAAAA
TCAACGGGACTTTCCAAAATGTCGTAACAACTCCGCCCCATTGACGCAAATGGGCGGTAGGCGTGTACGG
TGGGAGGTCTATATAAGCAGAGCTCAATAAAAGAGCCCACAACCCCTCACTCGGCGCGCCAGTCTTCCGA
TAGACTGCGTCGCCCGGGTACCCGTATTCCCAATAAAGCCTCTTGCTGTTTGCATCCGAATCGTGGTCTC
GCTGTTCCTTGGGAGGGTCTCCTCTGAGTGATTGACTACCCACGACGGGGGTCTTTCATTTGGGGGCTCG
TCCGGGATTTGGAGACCCCTGCCCAGGGACCACCGACCCACCACCGGGAGGTAAGCTGGCCAGCAACTTA
TCTGTGTCTGTCCGATTGTCTAGTGTCTATGTTTGATGTTATGCGCCTGCGTCTGTACTAGTTAGCTAAC
TAGCTCTGTATCTGGCGGACCCGTGGTGGAACTGACGAGTTCTGAACACCCGGCCGCAACCCTGGGAGAC
GTCCCAGGGACTTTGGGGGCCGTTTTTGTGGCCCGACCTGAGGAAGGGAGTCGATGTGGAATCCGACCCC
GTCAGGATATGTGGTTCTGGTAGGAGACGAGAACCTAAAACAGTTCCCGCCTCCGTCTGAATTTTTGCTT
TCGGTTTGGAACCGAAGCCGCGCGTCTTGTCTGCTGCAGCGCTGCAGCATCGTTCTGTGTTGTCTCTGTC
TGACTGTGTTTCTGTATTTGTCTGAAAATTAGGGCCAGACTGTTACCACTCCCTTAAGTTTGACCTTAGG
TCACTGGAAAGATGTCGAGCGGATCGCTCACAACCAGTCGGTAGATGTCAAGAAGAGACGTTGGGTTACC
TTCTGCTCTGCAGAATGGCCAACCTTTAACGTCGGATGGCCGCGAGACGGCACCTTTAACCGAGACCTCA
TCACCCAGGTTAAGATCAAGGTCTTTTCACCTGGCCCGCATGGACACCCAGACCAGGTCCCCTACATCGT
GACCTGGGAAGCCTTGGCTTTTGACCCCCCTCCCTGGGTCAAGCCCTTTGTACACCCTAAGCCTCCGCCT
CCTCTTCCTCCATCCGCCCCGTCTCTCCCCCTTGAACCTCCTCGTTCGACCCCGCCTCGATCCTCCCTTT
ATCCAGCCCTCACTCCTTCTCTAGGCGCCGGAATTGAAGATCATCATGTCTGGATCCAAGCTGGAGGAAA
AACTGTTTCATACAGAAGGCGTGGAGGAAAAACTGTTTCATACAGAAGGCGTGGAGGAAAAACTGTTTCA
TACAGAAGGCGTGGAGGAAAAACTGTTTCATACAGAAGGCGTGGAGGAAAAACTGTTTCATACAGAAGGC
GTGGAGGAAAAACTGTTTCATACAGAAGGCGTGGAGGAAAAACTGTTTCATACAGAAGGCGTGGAGGAAA
AACTGTTTCATACAGAAGGCGTCGCGGAGACTCTAGAGGGTATATAATGGAAGCTCGAATTCCAGTCCCC
GAGATCTCGCCACCATGGCCCAGTCCAAGCACGGCCTGACCAAGGAGATGACCATGAAGTACCGCATGGA
GGGCTGCGTGGACGGCCACAAGTTCGTGATCACCGGCGAGGGCATCGGCTACCCCTTCAAGGGCAAGCAG
GCCATCAACCTGTGCGTGGTGGAGGGCGGCCCCTTGCCCTTCGCCGAGGACATCTTGTCCGCCGCCTTCA
TGTACGGCAACCGCGTGTTCACCGAGTACCCCCAGGACATCGTCGACTACTTCAAGAACTCCTGCCCCGC
CGGCTACACCTGGGACCGCTCCTTCCTGTTCGAGGACGGCGCCGTGTGCATCTGCAACGCCGACATCACC
GTGAGCGTGGAGGAGAACTGCATGTACCACGAGTCCAAGTTCTACGGCGTGAACTTCCCCGCCGACGGCC
CCGTGATGAAGAAGATGACCGACAACTGGGAGCCCTCCTGCGAGAAGATCATCCCCGTGCCCAAGCAGGG
CATCTTGAAGGGCGACGTGAGCATGTACCTGCTGCTGAAGGACGGTGGCCGCTTGCGCTGCCAGTTCGAC
ACCGTGTACAAGGCCAAGTCCGTGCCCCGCAAGATGCCCGACTGGCACTTCATCCAGCACAAGCTGACCC
GCGAGGACCGCAGCGACGCCAAGAACCAGAAGTGGCACCTGACCGAGCACGCCATCGCCTCCGGCTCCGC
CTTGCCCTGACTCGAGGTTAACGAATTCTACCGGGTAGGGGAGGCGCTTTTCCCAAGGCAGTCTGGAGCA
TGCGCTTTAGCAGCCCCGCTGGGCACTTGGCGCTACACAAGTGGCCTCTGGCCTCGCACACATTCCACAT
CCACCGGTAGGCGCCAACCGGCTCCGTTCTTTGGTGGCCCCTTCGCGCCACCTTCTACTCCTCCCCTAGT
CAGGAAGTTCCCCCCCGCCCCGCAGCTCGCGTCGTGCAGGACGTGACAAATGGAAGTAGCACGTCTCACT
AGTCTCGTGCAGATGGACAGCACCGCTGAGCAATGGAAGCGGGTAGGCCTTTGGGGCAGCGGCCAATAGC
AGCTTTGCTCCTTCGCTTTCTGGGCTCAGAGGCTGGGAAGGGGTGGGTCCGGGGGCGGGCTCAGGGGCGG
GCTCAGGGGCGGGGCGGGCGCCCGAAGGTCCTCCGGAGGCCCGGCATTCTGCACGCTTCAAAAGCGCACG
TCTGCCGCGCTGTTCTCCTCTTCCTCATCTCCGGGCCTTTCGACCTGCATCCCGCCACCATGGCCTTACC
AGTGACCGCCTTGCTCCTGCCGCTGGCCTTGCTGCTCCACGCCGCCAGGCCG
[360 nt withheld, positions 3273-3632]
GCGCCGCGACCACCAACACCGGCGCCCACCATCGCGTCGCAGCCCCTGTCCCTGCGCCCAGAGGCGTGCC
GGCCAGCGGCGGGGGGCGCAGTGCACACGAGGGGGCTGGACTTCGCCTGTGATATCTACATCTGGGCGCC
CTTGGCCGGGACTTGTGGGGTCCTTCTCCTGTCACTGGTTATCACCCTTTACTGCAACCACAGGAACCGA
AGACGTGTTTGCAAATGTCCCCGGCCTGTGGTCAAATCGGGAGACAAGCCCAGCCTTTCGGCGAGATACG
TCGGCTCCGGAGCCACGAACTTCTCTCTGTTAAAGCAAGCAGGAGACGTGGAAGAAAACCCCGGTCCCAT
GCGGCCGCGGCTGTGGCTCCTCCTGGCCGCGCAGCTGACAGTTCTCCATGGCAACTCAGTCCTCCAGCAG
ACCCCTGCATACATAAAGGTGCAAACCAACAAGATGGTGATGCTGTCCTGCGAAGCTAAAATCTCCCTCA
GTAACATGCGCATCTACTGGCTGAGACAGCGCCAGGCACCGAGCAGTGACAGTCACCACGAGTTCCTGGC
CCTCTGGGATTCCGCAAAAGGGACTATCCACGGTGAAGAGGTGGAACAGGAGAAGATAGCTGTGTTTCGG
GATGCAAGCCGGTTCATTCTCAATCTCACAAGCGTGAAGCCGGAAGACAGTGGCATCTACTTCTGCATGA
TCGTCGGGAGCCCCGAGCTGACCTTCGGGAAGGGAACTCAGCTGAGTGTGGTTGATTTCCTTCCCACCAC
TGCCCAGCCCACCAAGAAGTCCACCCTCAAGAAGAGAGTGTGCCGGTTACCCAGGCCAGAGACCCAGAAG
GGCCCACTTTGTAGCCCCATCACCCTTGGCCTGCTGGTGGCTGGCATCCTGGTTCTGCTGGTTTCCCTGG
GAGTGGCCATCCACCTGTGCTGCCGGCGGAGGAGAGCCCGGCTTCGTTTCATGAAACAGCCTCAAGGGGA
AGGTATATCAGGAACCTTTGTCCCCCAATGCCTGCATGGATACTACAGCAATACTACAACCTCACAGAAG
CTGCTTAACCCATGGATCCTGAAAACATAGAAGCTTCACCAGCTGAAGCCTATAGAGTACGAGCCATAGA
TAAAATAAAAGATTTTATTTAGTCTCCAGAAAAAGGGGGGAATGAAAGACCCCACCTGTAGGTTTGGCAA
GCTAGCTTAAGTAACGCCATTTTGCAAGGCATGGAAAAATACATAACTGAGAATAGAGAAGTTCAGATCA
AGGTCAGGAACAGATGGAACAGGGTCGACCCTAGAGAACCATCAGATGTTTCCAGGGTGCCCCAAGGACC
TGAAATGACCCTGTGCCTTATTTGAACTAACCAATCAGTTCGCTTCTCGCTTCTGTTCGCGCGCTTCTGC
TCCCCGAGCTCAATAAAAGAGCCCACAACCCCTCACTCGGGGCGCCAGTCCTCCGATTGACTGAGTCGCC
CGGGTACCCGTGTATCCAATAAACCCTCTTGCAGTTGCATCCGACTTGTGGTCTCGCTGTTCCTTGGGAG
GGTCTCCTCTGAGTGATTGACTACCCGTCAGCGGGGGTCTTTCATTTGGGGGCTCGTCCGGGATCGGGAG
ACCCCTGCCCAGGGACCACCGACCCACCACCGGGAGGTAAGCTGGCTGCCTCGCGCGTTTCGGTGATGAC
GGTGAAAACCTCTGACATGTGAGCAAAAGGCCAGCAAAAGGCCAGGAACCGTAAAAAGGCCGCGTTGCTG
GCGTTTTTCCATAGGCTCCGCCCCCCTGACGAGCATCACAAAAATCGACGCTCAAGTCAGAGGTGGCGAA
ACCCGACAGGACTATAAAGATACCAGGCGTTTCCCCCTGGAAGCTCCCTCGTGCGCTCTCCTGTTCCGAC
CCTGCCGCTTACCGGATACCTGTCCGCCTTTCTCCCTTCGGGAAGCGTGGCGCTTTCTCATAGCTCACGC
TGTAGGTATCTCAGTTCGGTGTAGGTCGTTCGCTCCAAGCTGGGCTGTGTGCACGAACCCCCCGTTCAGC
CCGACCGCTGCGCCTTATCCGGTAACTATCGTCTTGAGTCCAACCCGGTAAGACACGACTTATCGCCACT
GGCAGCAGCCACTGGTAACAGGATTAGCAGAGCGAGGTATGTAGGCGGTGCTACAGAGTTCTTGAAGTGG
TGGCCTAACTACGGCTACACTAGAAGAACAGTATTTGGTATCTGCGCTCTGCTGAAGCCAGTTACCTTCG
GAAAAAGAGTTGGTAGCTCTTGATCCGGCAAACAAACCACCGCTGGTAGCGGTGGTTTTTTTGTTTGCAA
GCAGCAGATTACGCGCAGAAAAAAAGGATCTCAAGAAGATCCTTTGATCTTTTCTACGGGGTCTGACGCT
CAGTGGAACGAAAACTCACGTTAAGGGATTTTGGTCATGAGATTATCAAAAAGGATCTTCACCTAGATCC
TTTTAAATTAAAAATGAAGTTTTAAATCAATCTAAAGTATATATGAGTAAACTTGGTCTGACAGTTACCA
ATGCTTAATCAGTGAGGCACCTATCTCAGCGATCTGTCTATTTCGTTCATCCATAGTTGCCTGACTCCCC
GTCGTGTAGATAACTACGATACGGGAGGGCTTACCATCTGGCCCCAGTGCTGCAATGATACCGCGAGACC
CACGCTCACCGGCTCCAGATTTATCAGCAATAAACCAGCCAGCCGGAAGGGCCGAGCGCAGAAGTGGTCC
TGCAACTTTATCCGCCTCCATCCAGTCTATTAATTGTTGCCGGGAAGCTAGAGTAAGTAGTTCGCCAGTT
AATAGTTTGCGCAACGTTGTTGCCATTGCTACAGGCATCGTGGTGTCACGCTCGTCGTTTGGTATGGCTT
CATTCAGCTCCGGTTCCCAACGATCAAGGCGAGTTACATGATCCCCCATGTTGTGCAAAAAAGCGGTTAG
CTCCTTCGGTCCTCCGATCGTTGTCAGAAGTAAGTTGGCCGCAGTGTTATCACTCATGGTTATGGCAGCA
CTGCATAATTCTCTTACTGTCATGCCATCCGTAAGATGCTTTTCTGTGACTGGTGAGTACTCAACCAAGT
CATTCTGAGAATAGTGTATGCGGCGACCGAGTTGCTCTTGCCCGGCGTCAATACGGGATAATACCGCGCC
ACATAGCAGAACTTTAAAAGTGCTCATCATTGGAAAACGTTCTTCGGGGCGAAAACTCTCAAGGATCTTA
CCGCTGTTGAGATCCAGTTCGATGTAACCCACTCGTGCACCCAACTGATCTTCAGCATCTTTTACTTTCA
CCAGCGTTTCTGGGTGAGCAAAAACAGGAAGGCAAAATGCCGCAAAAAAGGGAATAAGGGCGACACGGAA
ATGTTGAATACTCATACTCTTCCTTTTTCAATATTATTGAAGCATTTATCAGGGTTATTGTCTCATGAGC
GGATACATATTTGAATGTATTTAGAAAAATAAACAAATAGGGGTTCCGCGCACATTTCCCCGAAAAGTGC
CACCTGACGTCTAAGAAACCATTATTATCATGACATTAACCTATAAAAATAGGCGTATCACGAGGCCCTT
TCGTCTCGCGCGTTTCGGTGATGACGGTGAAAACCTCTGACACATGCAGCTCCCGGAGACGGTCACAGCT
TGTCTGTAAGCGGATGCCGGGAGCAGACAAGCCCGTCAGGGCGCGTCAGCGGGTGTTGGCGGGTGTCGGG
GCTGGCTTAACTATGCGGCATCAGAGCAGATTGTACTGAGAGTGCACCATATGCGGTGTGAAATACCGCA
CAGATGCGTAAGGAGAAAATACCGCATCAGGCGCCATTCGCCATTCAGGCTGCGCAACTGTTGGGAAGGG
CGATCGGTGCGGGCCTCTTCGCTATTACGCCAGCTGGCGAAAGGGGGATGTGCTGCAAGGCGATTAAGTT
GGGTAACGCCAGGGTTTTCCCAGTCACGACGTTGTAAAACGACGGCGCAAGGAATGGTGCATGCAAGGAG
ATGGCGCCCAACAGTCCCCCGGCCACGGGGCCTGCCACCATACCCACGCCGAAACAAGCGCTCATGAGCC
CGAAGTGGCGAGCCCGATCTTCCCCATCGGTGATGTCGGCGATATAGGCGCCAGCAACCGCACCTGTGGC
GCCGGTGATGCCGGCCACGATGCGTCCGGCGTAGAGGCGATTAGTCCAATTTGTTAAAGACAGGATATCC
CAACATTACCGCCATGTT
Features (pLannotate 1.2.2; 28 found; start..end, strand, type, name):
      1..380     +  enhancer       CMV enhancer: human cytomegalovirus immediate early enhancer
    381..584     +  promoter       CMV promoter: human cytomegalovirus (CMV) immediate early promoter
    585..760     +  LTR            5' LTR (truncated): truncated long terminal repeat from Moloney murine sarcoma virus
    882..1156    +  misc_feature   MESV Ψ (fragment): packaging signal of murine embryonic stem cell virus
   1223..1639    +  CDS            gag (truncated): truncated Moloney murine leukemia virus (MMLV) gag gene lacking the start codon
   1673..1702    +  protein_bind   NFAT binding site: NFAT binding site from the human interleukin 2 (IL-2) gene (Mattila et al., 1990) NFAT transcription factor
   1703..1732    +  protein_bind   NFAT binding site: NFAT binding site from the human interleukin 2 (IL-2) gene (Mattila et al., 1990) NFAT transcription factor
   1733..1762    +  protein_bind   NFAT binding site: NFAT binding site from the human interleukin 2 (IL-2) gene (Mattila et al., 1990) NFAT transcription factor
   1763..1792    +  protein_bind   NFAT binding site: NFAT binding site from the human interleukin 2 (IL-2) gene (Mattila et al., 1990) NFAT transcription factor
   1793..1822    +  protein_bind   NFAT binding site: NFAT binding site from the human interleukin 2 (IL-2) gene (Mattila et al., 1990) NFAT transcription factor
   1823..1852    +  protein_bind   NFAT binding site: NFAT binding site from the human interleukin 2 (IL-2) gene (Mattila et al., 1990) NFAT transcription factor
   1853..1882    +  protein_bind   NFAT binding site: NFAT binding site from the human interleukin 2 (IL-2) gene (Mattila et al., 1990) NFAT transcription factor
   1883..1912    +  protein_bind   NFAT binding site: NFAT binding site from the human interleukin 2 (IL-2) gene (Mattila et al., 1990) NFAT transcription factor
   1924..1955    +  promoter       minP: minimal TATA-box promoter with low basal activity
   1975..2670    +  CDS            ZsGreen1: Zoanthus green fluorescent protein mammalian codon-optimized
   2693..3192    +  promoter       PGK promoter: mouse phosphoglycerate kinase 1 promoter
   3210..3914    +  CDS            CD8A (sequence partly withheld): CD8A_HUMAN - Also known as MAL. Experimental evidence at protein level: Swiss-Prot protein existence level 1. Integral membrane glycoprotein that plays an essential role in the immune response and serves multiple functions in responses against both external and internal offenses. In T-cells, functions primarily as a coreceptor for MHC class I molecule:peptide complex. The antigens presented by class I peptides are derived from cytosolic proteins while class II derived from extracellular proteins. Interacts simultaneously with the T-cell receptor (TCR) and the MHC class I proteins presented by
   3924..3979    +  CDS            P2A (fragment): 2A peptide from porcine teschovirus-1 polyprotein Eukaryotic ribosomes fail to insert a peptide bond between the Gly and Pro residues, yielding separate polypeptides.
   3981..4601    +  CDS            CD8B: CD8B_HUMAN - Also known as CD8B1. Experimental evidence at protein level: Swiss-Prot protein existence level 1. Integral membrane glycoprotein that plays an essential role in the immune response and serves multiple functions in responses against both external and internal offenses. In T-cells, functions primarily as a coreceptor for MHC class I molecule:peptide complex. The antigens presented by class I peptides are derived from cytosolic proteins while class II derived from extracellular proteins. Interacts simultaneously with the T-cell receptor (TCR) and the MHC class I proteins presented b
   4793..5218    +  LTR            3' LTR (ΔU3): self-inactivating 3' long terminal repeat (LTR) from Moloney murine leukemia virus
   5287..5327    +  CDS            rop (fragment): Rop protein, which maintains plasmids at low copy number; rop
   5388..5976    -  rep_origin     ori: high-copy-number ColE1/pMB1/pBR322/pUC origin of replication
   6147..7007    -  CDS            AmpR: β-lactamase; bla; confers resistance to ampicillin, carbenicillin, and related antibiotics
   7008..7112    -  promoter       AmpR promoter: bla
   7207..7242    +  CDS            rop (fragment): Rop protein, which maintains plasmids at low copy number; rop
   7344..7443    +  misc_feature   bom (fragment): basis of mobility region from pBR322
   7449..7598    -  CDS            lacZα (fragment): LacZα fragment of β-galactosidase; lacZ fragment
   7598..7799    -  CDS            TcR (fragment): tetracycline efflux protein; tet; confers resistance to tetracycline
