[The description below was written by a language model from this plasmid's Addgene catalogue record and pLannotate feature annotations shown in this document.]
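Description:
8xNFAT-ZsG-hCD8 is a self-inactivating gammaretroviral vector built on the pSIR backbone, designed to install a T cell activation reporter together with the human CD8 co-receptor in mammalian cells. In bacteria it is maintained as a high-copy plasmid through a ColE1/pUC-type origin and selected with ampicillin via the β-lactamase gene. Short rop, bom, lacZα and tetracycline-resistance fragments in the backbone appear to be non-functional cloning remnants. For virus production, a CMV enhancer/promoter fused to a truncated 5' LTR drives transcription of the viral genome, which carries a packaging signal with an extended truncated gag region and ends in a U3-deleted 3' LTR. After integration, the deleted U3 is copied to the 5' end, silencing LTR promoter activity so that expression depends on the internal promoters, which helps keep the inducible reporter's background low.

The payload comprises two independent cassettes in the same orientation. The first contains eight tandem copies of the NFAT binding site from the human IL-2 gene placed upstream of a minimal TATA-box promoter with low basal activity, driving codon-optimized ZsGreen1. Green fluorescence therefore reports NFAT activation such as follows T cell receptor signalling. The second uses the mouse PGK promoter to express human CD8A and CD8B constitutively, linked by a P2A peptide so that both chains are made from one transcript as separate polypeptides and can form the CD8αβ co-receptor for MHC class I recognition. The catalogue's Entrez link points to mouse Cd8a, but both the depositor comment and the sequence annotation indicate the human genes. According to the associated publication, the construct is used in reporter-based T cell stimulation assays, for which the CD8 cassette would suit class I-restricted receptors.
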