Addgene plasmid #153417: 8xNFAT-ZsG-hCD8
Purpose: NFAT-driven ZsGreen-1 reporter gene with human CD8ab gene
Depositing lab: Maki Nakayama. Depositing organization: University of Colorado Denver and Anschutz Medical Campus. Publication: Multiplex T Cell Stimulation Assay Utilizing a T Cell Activation Reporter-Based Detection System. Mann SE, Zhou Z, Landry LG, Anderson AM, Alkanani AK, Fischer J, Peakman M, Mallone R, Campbell K, Michels AW, Nakayama M. Front Immunol. 2020 Apr 9;11:633. doi: 10.3389/fimmu.2020.00633. eCollection 2020. PubMed 32328071.
Backbone
  Vector backbone: pSIR
  Backbone manufacturer: Maki Nakayama
  Vector type: Mammalian Expression, Retroviral
Growth in bacteria
  Bacterial resistance: Ampicillin, 100 μg/mL
  Growth temperature: 37°C
  Growth strain: NEB Stable
  Copy number: High Copy
Gene/Insert
  Gene/Insert name: 8x of NFAT binding motif follwed by ZsGreen-1 fluorescent protein gene
  Species: Other
  Insert size (bp): 998
  Entrez Gene: Cd8a (a.k.a. BB154331, Ly-2, Ly-35, Ly-B, Lyt-2)
  Cloning method: Gibson Cloning
  Sequencing primers: 5′ NA
Terms and licenses: Academic/Nonprofit Terms; Industry Terms: Not Available to Industry
Depositor comments: Second gene is human CD8
How to cite: 8xNFAT-ZsG-hCD8 was a gift from Maki Nakayama (Addgene plasmid # 153417 ; http://n2t.net/addgene:153417 ; RRID:Addgene_153417)
